Addgene plasmid #180374: pSIN-Arkadia-gRNA1
Purpose: targeting mouse Arkadia gene
Depositing lab: Dan Littman. Depositing organization: NYU Grossman School of Medicine. Publication: Arkadia-SKI/SnoN signaling differentially regulates TGF-beta-induced iTreg and Th17 cell differentiation. Xu H, Wu L, Nguyen HH, Mesa KR, Raghavan V, Episkopou V, Littman DR. J Exp Med. 2021 Nov 1;218(11). pii: 212614. doi: 10.1084/jem.20210777. Epub 2021 Sep 2. PubMed 34473197.
Backbone
  Vector backbone: pSIN
  Backbone size w/o insert (bp): 7099
  Total vector size (bp): 7059
  Modifications to backbone: The retroviral sgRNA expression vector pSIN-U6-sgRNA-EF1as-Thy1.1-P2A-Neo was generated by mutating a pSIN vector backbone and the 5′ LTR to remove BbsI sites and assembling a hU6-BbsI-filler-BbsI-tracr EF1as-Thy1.1-P2A-Neo cassette downstream from the packaging signal
  Vector type: Mammalian Expression, Retroviral
Growth in bacteria
  Bacterial resistance: Ampicillin, 100 μg/mL
  Growth temperature: 37°C
  Growth strain: NEB Stable ; Stbl3
  Copy number: High Copy
Gene/Insert
  Gene/Insert name: Arkadia targeting gRNA (alt name: RNF111)
  gRNA/shRNA sequence: GTGGTGGAAAAGGTGCATACA
  Species: M. musculus (mouse)
  Entrez Gene: Rnf111 (a.k.a. ARK, Arkadia)
  Promoter: human U6
  Cloning method: Restriction Enzyme; 5′ cloning site BbsI (destroyed during cloning); 3′ cloning site BbsI (destroyed during cloning)
  Sequencing primers: 5′ LKO.1-5'
Terms and licenses: Academic/Nonprofit Terms; Industry Terms: Not Available to Industry
How to cite: pSIN-Arkadia-gRNA1 was a gift from Dan Littman (Addgene plasmid # 180374 ; http://n2t.net/addgene:180374 ; RRID:Addgene_180374)
