[The description below was written by a language model from this plasmid's Addgene catalogue record and pLannotate feature annotations shown in this document.]
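Description:
pSIN-Arkadia-gRNA1 is a self-inactivating gammaretroviral vector that delivers a CRISPR single-guide RNA against the mouse Arkadia gene (Rnf111) into mammalian cells. It derives from pSIN-U6-sgRNA-EF1as-Thy1.1-P2A-Neo, a backbone in which BbsI sites were removed from the vector and the 5′ LTR so that guide oligonucleotides could replace a BbsI-flanked filler; both sites were destroyed on insertion of the Arkadia guide. In bacteria the roughly 7.06 kb plasmid is maintained at high copy through a ColE1/pUC-type origin and selected with ampicillin via β-lactamase. Small rop and bom fragments and an SV40 promoter are also annotated in the backbone region outside the LTRs.

The viral genome is transcribed in packaging cells from a CMV enhancer/promoter fused to a truncated 5′ LTR, followed by a packaging signal and a truncated, start-codon-less gag segment that supports encapsidation. Downstream, the human U6 RNA polymerase III promoter drives the guide joined to the Streptococcus pyogenes Cas9 scaffold. A separate EF-1α core promoter expresses the surface marker Thy1.1 (CD90.1) linked through a P2A peptide to neomycin phosphotransferase, so transduced cells can be identified or sorted by antibody staining, or enriched by G418 selection. The ΔU3 3′ LTR is copied to the 5′ end during reverse transcription, silencing LTR promoter activity in the integrated provirus and leaving expression to the internal promoters.

No Cas9 is encoded, so the nuclease must be supplied separately by the target cells. The associated study concerns Arkadia–SKI/SnoN signalling in TGF-β-induced iTreg and Th17 differentiation, consistent with use for disrupting Arkadia in mouse T cells.
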