Features (pLannotate 1.2.2; 19 found; start..end, strand, type, name):
    543..647     -  promoter       AmpR promoter: bla
    833..1212    +  enhancer       CMV enhancer: human cytomegalovirus immediate early enhancer
   1213..1416    +  promoter       CMV promoter: human cytomegalovirus (CMV) immediate early promoter
   1417..1592    +  LTR            5' LTR (truncated): truncated long terminal repeat from Moloney murine sarcoma virus
   1714..1988    +  misc_feature   MESV Ψ (fragment): packaging signal of murine embryonic stem cell virus
   2055..2470    +  CDS            gag (truncated): truncated Moloney murine leukemia virus (MMLV) gag gene lacking the start codon
   2517..2757    +  promoter       U6 promoter: RNA polymerase III promoter for human U6 snRNA
   2787..2862    +  misc_RNA       gRNA scaffold: guide RNA scaffold for the Streptococcus pyogenes CRISPR/Cas9 system
   2969..3180    +  promoter       EF-1α core promoter: core promoter for human elongation factor EF-1α
   3200..3685    +  CDS            Thy1.1: mouse GPI-anchored cell surface glycoprotein of the immunoglobulin superfamily This allele of Thy1 is also known as CD90.1.
   3752..4543    +  CDS            neo: KKA2_KLEPN - Also known as kan, nptII. Experimental evidence at protein level: Swiss-Prot protein existence level 1. Resistance to kanamycin, neomycin, paromomycin, ribostamycin, butirosin and gentamicin B. From Klebsiella pneumoniae.
   4556..4625    +  CDS            env (fragment): murine leukemia virus gPr80 envelope polyprotein precursor; env; proteolytically cleaved into gp70SU and p15TM subunits
   4667..5092    +  LTR            3' LTR (ΔU3): self-inactivating 3' long terminal repeat (LTR) from Moloney murine leukemia virus
   5161..5201    +  CDS            rop (fragment): Rop protein, which maintains plasmids at low copy number; rop
   5303..5341    +  misc_feature   bom (fragment): basis of mobility region from pBR322
   5358..5687    +  promoter       SV40 promoter: SV40 enhancer and early promoter
   5693..5794    +  misc_feature   bom (fragment): basis of mobility region from pBR322
   5980..6568    -  rep_origin     ori: high-copy-number ColE1/pMB1/pBR322/pUC origin of replication
   6739..542     -  CDS            AmpR (across the origin): β-lactamase; bla; confers resistance to ampicillin, carbenicillin, and related antibiotics
>Addgene plasmid #180374 | pSIN-Arkadia-gRNA1 | addgene full sequence | sequence record 364052 | Addgene NGS Result
GGCATCGTGGTGTCACGCTCGTCGTTTGGTATGGCTTCATTCAGCTCCGGTTCCCAACGATCAAGGCGAG
TTACATGATCCCCCATGTTGTGCAAAAAAGCGGTTAGCTCCTTCGGTCCTCCGATCGTTGTCAGAAGTAA
GTTGGCCGCAGTGTTATCACTCATGGTTATGGCAGCACTGCATAATTCTCTTACTGTCATGCCATCCGTA
AGATGCTTTTCTGTGACTGGTGAGTACTCAACCAAGTCATTCTGAGAATAGTGTATGCGGCGACCGAGTT
GCTCTTGCCCGGCGTCAACACGGGATAATACCGCGCCACATAGCAGAACTTTAAAAGTGCTCATCATTGG
AAAACGTTCTTCGGGGCGAAAACTCTCAAGGATCTTACCGCTGTTGAGATCCAGTTCGATGTAACCCACT
CGTGCACCCAACTGATCTTCAGCATCTTTTACTTTCACCAGCGTTTCTGGGTGAGCAAAAACAGGAAGGC
AAAATGCCGCAAAAAAGGGAATAAGGGCGACACGGAAATGTTGAATACTCATACTCTTCCTTTTTCAATA
TTATTGAAGCATTTATCAGGGTTATTGTCTCATGAGCGGATACATATTTGAATGTATTTAGAAAAATAAA
CAAATAGGGGTTCCGCGCACATTTCCCCGAAAAGTGCCACCTGACGTCTAAGAAACCATTATTATCATGA
CATTAACCTATAAAAATAGGCGTATCACGAGGCCCTTTCGTGTTCAAGAATTAGCTTGGCCATTGCATAC
GTTGTATCCATATCATAATATGTACATTTATATTGGCTCATGTCCAACATTACCGCCATGTTGACATTGA
TTATTGACTAGTTATTAATAGTAATCAATTACGGGGTCATTAGTTCATAGCCCATATATGGAGTTCCGCG
TTACATAACTTACGGTAAATGGCCCGCCTGGCTGACCGCCCAACGACCCCCGCCCATTGACGTCAATAAT
GACGTATGTTCCCATAGTAACGCCAATAGGGACTTTCCATTGACGTCAATGGGTGGAGTATTTACGGTAA
ACTGCCCACTTGGCAGTACATCAAGTGTATCATATGCCAAGTACGCCCCCTATTGACGTCAATGACGGTA
AATGGCCCGCCTGGCATTATGCCCAGTACATGACCTTATGGGACTTTCCTACTTGGCAGTACATCTACGT
ATTAGTCATCGCTATTACCATGGTGATGCGGTTTTGGCAGTACATCAATGGGCGTGGATAGCGGTTTGAC
TCACGGGGATTTCCAAGTCTCCACCCCATTGACGTCAATGGGAGTTTGTTTTGGCACCAAAATCAACGGG
ACTTTCCAAAATGTCGTAACAACTCCGCCCCATTGACGCAAATGGGCGGTAGGCGTGTACGGTGGGAGGT
CTATATAAGCAGAGCTCAATAAAAGAGCCCACAACCCCTCACTCGGCGCGCCAGTCCTCCGATAGACTGC
GTCGCCCGGGTACCCGTATTCCCAATAAAGCCTCTTGCTGTTTGCATCCGAATCGTGGTCTCGCTGTTCC
TTGGGAGGGTCTCCTCTGAGTGATTGACTACCCACGACGGGGGTCTTTCATTTGGGGGCTCGTCCGGGAT
TTGGAGACCCCTGCCCAGGGACCACCGACCCACCACCGGGAGGTAAGCTGGCCAGCAACTTATCTGTGTC
TGTCCGATTGTCTAGTGTCTATGTTTGATGTTATGCGCCTGCGTCTGTACTAGTTAGCTAACTAGCTCTG
TATCTGGCGGACCCGTGGTGGAACTGACGAGTTCTGAACACCCGGCCGCAACCCTGGGAGACGTCCCAGG
GACTTTGGGGGCCGTTTTTGTGGCCCGACCTGAGGAAGGGAGTCGATGTGGAATCCGACCCCGTCAGGAT
ATGTGGTTCTGGTAGGAGACGAGAACCTAAAACAGTTCCCGCCTCCGTCTGAATTTTTGCTTTCGGTTTG
GAACCGAAGCCGCGCGTCTTGTCTGCTGCAGCGCTGCAGCATCGTTCTGTGTTGTCTCTGTCTGACTGTG
TTTCTGTATTTGTCTGAAAATTAGGGCCAGACTGTTACCACTCCCTTAAGTTTGACCTTAGGTCACTGGA
AAGATGTCGAGCGGATCGCTCACAACCAGTCGGTAGATGTCAAGAAGAGACGTTGGTTACCTTCTGCTCT
GCAGAATGGCCAACCTTTAACGTCGGATGGCCGCGAGACGGCACCTTTAACCGAGACCTCATCACCCAGG
TTAAGATCAAGGTCTTTTCACCTGGCCCGCATGGACACCCAGACCAGGTCCCCTACATCGTGACCTGGGA
AGCCTTGGCTTTTGACCCCCCTCCCTGGGTCAAGCCCTTTGTACACCCTAAGCCTCCGCCTCCTCTTCCT
CCATCCGCCCCGTCTCTCCCCCTTGAACCTCCTCGTTCGACCCCGCCTCGATCCTCCCTTTATCCAGCCC
TCACTCCTTCTCTAGGCGCCGGAATTGAAGATCTTTAATTAACGATCTATCGATTCTAGATCTAGAGAGG
GCCTATTTCCCATGATTCCTTCATATTTGCATATACGATACAAGGCTGTTAGAGAGATAATTAGAATTAA
TTTGACTGTAAACACAAAGATATTAGTACAAAATACGTGACGTAGAAAGTAATAATTTCTTGGGTAGTTT
GCAGTTTTAAAATTATGTTTTAAAATGGACTATCATATGCTTACCGTAACTTGAAAGTATTTCGATTTCT
TGGCTTTATATATCTTGTGGAAAGGACGAAACACCGTGGTGGAAAAGGTGCATACAGTTTTAGAGCTAGA
AATAGCAAGTTAAAATAAGGCTAGTCCGTTATCAACTTGAAAAAGTGGCACCGAGTCGGTGCTTTTTTGA
ATTTAGATCTTGAGACAAGGTGCCGGGCCGGGAATTCGGCGAATTGGGCCCGACGTCGCATGCTCCCGGC
CCCTCGAGTGGCTCCGGTGCCCGTCAGTGGGCAGAGCGCACATCGCCCACAGTCCCCGAGAAGTTGGGGG
GAGGGGTCGGCAATTGAACCGGTGCCTAGAGAAGGTGGCGCGGGGTAAACTGGGAAAGTGATGTCGTGTA
CTGGCTCCGCCTTTTTCCCGAGGGTGGGGGAGAACCGTATATAAGTGCAGTAGTCGCCGTGAACGTTCTT
TTTCGCAACGGGTTTGCCGCCAGAACACAGGTGTCGTGACGCGGCCACCATGAACCCAGCCATCAGCGTC
GCTCTCCTGCTCTCAGTCTTGCAGGTGTCCCGAGGGCAGAAGGTGACCAGCCTGACAGCCTGCCTGGTGA
ACCAAAACCTTCGCCTGGACTGCCGCCATGAGAATAACACCAAGGATAACTCCATCCAGCATGAGTTCAG
CCTGACCCGAGAGAAGAGGAAGCACGTGCTCTCAGGCACCCTCGGGATACCCGAGCACACGTACCGCTCC
CGCGTCACCCTCTCCAACCAGCCCTATATCAAGGTCCTTACCCTAGCCAACTTCACCACCAAGGATGAGG
GCGACTACTTTTGTGAGCTTCGAGTCTCGGGCGCGAATCCCATGAGCTCCAATAAAAGTATCAGTGTGTA
TAGAGACAAACTGGTCAAGTGTGGCGGCATAAGCCTGCTGGTTCAGAACACATCCTGGATGCTGCTGCTG
CTGCTTTCCCTCTCCCTCCTCCAAGCCCTGGACTTCATTTCTCTGGGCAGCGGCGCCACCAACTTCAGCC
TGCTGAAGCAGGCCGGCGACGTGGAGGAGAACCCCGGCCCCATGATTGAACAAGATGGATTGCACGCAGG
TTCTCCGGCCGCTTGGGTGGAGAGGCTATTCGGCTATGACTGGGCACAACAGACAATCGGCTGCTCTGAT
GCCGCCGTGTTCCGGCTGTCAGCGCAGGGGCGCCCGGTTCTTTTTGTCAAGACCGACCTGTCCGGTGCCC
TGAATGAACTGCAGGACGAGGCAGCGCGGCTATCGTGGCTGGCCACGACGGGCGTTCCTTGCGCAGCTGT
GCTCGACGTTGTCACTGAAGCGGGAAGGGACTGGCTGCTATTGGGCGAAGTGCCGGGGCAGGATCTCCTG
TCATCTCACCTTGCTCCTGCCGAGAAAGTATCCATCATGGCTGATGCAATGCGGCGGCTGCATACGCTTG
ATCCGGCTACCTGCCCATTCGACCACCAAGCGAAACATCGCATCGAGCGAGCACGTACTCGGATGGAAGC
CGGTCTTGTCGATCAGGATGATCTGGACGAAGAGCATCAGGGGCTCGCGCCAGCCGAACTGTTCGCCAGG
CTCAAGGCGCGCATGCCCGACGGCGAGGATCTCGTCGTGACCCATGGCGATGCCTGCTTGCCGAATATCA
TGGTGGAAAATGGCCGCTTTTCTGGATTCATCGACTGTGGCCGGCTGGGTGTGGCGGACCGCTATCAGGA
CATAGCGTTGGCTACCCGTGATATTGCTGAAGAGCTTGGCGGCGAATGGGCTGACCGCTTCCTCGTGCTT
TACGGTATCGCCGCTCCCGATTCGCAGCGCATCGCCTTCTATCGCCTTCTTGACGAGTTCTTCTGATTAG
ATATCATCAGTGGTCCAGGCTCTAGTTTTGACTCAACAATATCACCAGCTGAAGCCTATAGAGTACGAGC
CATAGATAAAATAAAAGATTTTATTTAGTCTCCAGAAAAAGGGGGGAATGAAAGACCCCACCTGTAGGTT
TGGCAAGCTAGCTTAAGTAACGCCATTTTGCAAGGCATGGAAAAATACATAACTGAGAATAGAGAAGTTC
AGATCAAGGTCAGGAACAGATGGAACAGGGTCGACCCTAGAGAACCATCAGATGTTTCCAGGGTGCCCCA
AGGACCTGAAATGACCCTGTGCCTTATTTGAACTAACCAATCAGTTCGCTTCTCGCTTCTGTTCGCGCGC
TTCTGCTCCCCGAGCTCAATAAAAGAGCCCACAACCCCTCACTCGGGGCGCCAGTCCTCCGATTGACTGA
GTCGCCCGGGTACCCGTGTATCCAATAAACCCTCTTGCAGTTGCATCCGACTTGTGGTCTCGCTGTTCCT
TGGGAGGGTCTCCTCTGAGTGATTGACTACCCGTCAGCGGGGGTCTTTCATTTGGGGGCTCGTCCGGGAT
CGGGAGACCCCTGCCCAGGGACCACCGACCCACCACCGGGAGGTAAGCTGGCTGCCTCGCGCGTTTCGGT
GATGACGGTGAAAACCTCTGACACATGCAGCTCCCGGAGACGGTCACAGCTTGTCTGTAAGCGGATGCCG
GGAGCAGACAAGCCCGTCAGGGCGCGTCAGCGGGTGTTGGCGGGTGTCGGGGCGCAGCCATGACCCAGTC
ACGTAGCGATAGCGGAGTGTAGATCCGGCTGTGGAATGTGTGTCAGTTAGGGTGTGGAAAGTCCCCAGGC
TCCCCAGCAGGCAGAAGTATGCAAAGCATGCATCTCAATTAGTCAGCAACCAGGTGTGGAAAGTCCCCAG
GCTCCCCAGCAGGCAGAAGTATGCAAAGCATGCATCTCAATTAGTCAGCAACCATAGTCCCGCCCCTAAC
TCCGCCCATCCCGCCCCTAACTCCGCCCAGTTCCGCCCATTCTCCGCCCCATGGCTGACTAATTTTTTTT
ATTTATGCAGAGGCCGAGGCCGCCTCGGCCTCTGAGCTATTCCAGAAGTAGTGAGGAGGCTTTTTTGGAG
GCCTAGGCTTTTGCAAAAAGCTTACTGGCTTAACTATGCGGCATCAGAGCAGATTGTACTGAGAGTGCAC
CATATGCGGTGTGAAATACCGCACAGATGCGTAAGGAGAAAATACCGCATCAGGCGCTCTTCCGCTTCCT
CGCTCACTGACTCGCTGCGCTCGGTCGTTCGGCTGCGGCGAGCGGTATCAGCTCACTCAAAGGCGGTAAT
ACGGTTATCCACAGAATCAGGGGATAACGCAGGAAAGAACATGTGAGCAAAAGGCCAGCAAAAGGCCAGG
AACCGTAAAAAGGCCGCGTTGCTGGCGTTTTTCCATAGGCTCCGCCCCCCTGACGAGCATCACAAAAATC
GACGCTCAAGTCAGAGGTGGCGAAACCCGACAGGACTATAAAGATACCAGGCGTTTCCCCCTGGAAGCTC
CCTCGTGCGCTCTCCTGTTCCGACCCTGCCGCTTACCGGATACCTGTCCGCCTTTCTCCCTTCGGGAAGC
GTGGCGCTTTCTCATAGCTCACGCTGTAGGTATCTCAGTTCGGTGTAGGTCGTTCGCTCCAAGCTGGGCT
GTGTGCACGAACCCCCCGTTCAGCCCGACCGCTGCGCCTTATCCGGTAACTATCGTCTTGAGTCCAACCC
GGTAAGACACGACTTATCGCCACTGGCAGCAGCCACTGGTAACAGGATTAGCAGAGCGAGGTATGTAGGC
GGTGCTACAGAGTTCTTGAAGTGGTGGCCTAACTACGGCTACACTAGAAGGACAGTATTTGGTATCTGCG
CTCTGCTGAAGCCAGTTACCTTCGGAAAAAGAGTTGGTAGCTCTTGATCCGGCAAACAAACCACCGCTGG
TAGCGGTGGTTTTTTTGTTTGCAAGCAGCAGATTACGCGCAGAAAAAAAGGATCTCAAGAAGATCCTTTG
ATCTTTTCTACGGGGTCTGACGCTCAGTGGAACGAAAACTCACGTTAAGGGATTTTGGTCATGAGATTAT
CAAAAAGGATCTTCACCTAGATCCTTTTAAATTAAAAATGAAGTTTTAAATCAATCTAAAGTATATATGA
GTAAACTTGGTCTGACAGTTACCAATGCTTAATCAGTGAGGCACCTATCTCAGCGATCTGTCTATTTCGT
TCATCCATAGTTGCCTGACTCCCCGTCGTGTAGATAACTACGATACGGGAGGGCTTACCATCTGGCCCCA
GTGCTGCAATGATACCGCGAGACCCACGCTCACCGGCTCCAGATTTATCAGCAATAAACCAGCCAGCCGG
AAGGGCCGAGCGCAGAAGTGGTCCTGCAACTTTATCCGCCTCCATCCAGTCTATTAATTGTTGCCGGGAA
GCTAGAGTAAGTAGTTCGCCAGTTAATAGTTTGCGCAACGTTGTTGCCATTGCTGCA
